Addgene plasmid #105483: pISH-Gnas
Purpose: to generate a riboprobe for in situ hybridazation
Depositing lab: Peter Mombaerts. Depositing organization: Max Planck Research Unit for Neurogenetics. Publication: The beta2-adrenergic receptor as a surrogate odorant receptor in mouse olfactory sensory neurons. Omura M, Grosmaitre X, Ma M, Mombaerts P. Mol Cell Neurosci. 2014 Jan;58:1-10. doi: 10.1016/j.mcn.2013.10.010. Epub 2013 Nov 6. PubMed 24211702.
Backbone
  Vector backbone: pGEM-T
  Backbone size w/o insert (bp): 3000
  Total vector size (bp): 1105
  Vector type: to ganerate riboprobe
Growth in bacteria
  Bacterial resistance: Ampicillin, 100 μg/mL
  Growth temperature: 37°C
  Growth strain: DH5alpha
  Copy number: High Copy
Gene/Insert
  Gene/Insert name: Gnas
  Species: M. musculus (mouse)
  Insert size (bp): 1105
  Entrez Gene: Gnas (a.k.a. 5530400H20Rik, A930027G11Rik, C130027O20Rik, GPSA, GSP, Galphas, Gnas1, Gnasxl, Gs-alpha, Gsa, Nesp, Nesp55, Nespl, Oed-Sml, Oedsml, P1, P2, P3, PHP1A, PHP1B, POH, SCG6)
  Cloning method: Unknown
  Sequencing primers: 5′ M13-rev; 3′ M13-for
Terms and licenses: Academic/Nonprofit Terms; Industry Terms: Not Available to Industry
Depositor comments: Linearize with SpeI, use T7 RNA polymerase for IVT.
How to cite: pISH-Gnas was a gift from Peter Mombaerts (Addgene plasmid # 105483 ; http://n2t.net/addgene:105483 ; RRID:Addgene_105483)
