[The description below was written by a language model from this plasmid's Addgene catalogue record and pLannotate feature annotations shown in this document.]
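Description:
pISH-Gnas is a bacterial cloning plasmid built on the pGEM-T backbone that serves as a template for in vitro transcription of a riboprobe against mouse Gnas, the gene encoding the stimulatory G protein alpha subunit (Gs-alpha) that couples receptors such as beta-adrenergic receptors to adenylyl cyclase. It is propagated in E. coli at high copy from a ColE1/pUC-type origin and selected with ampicillin through the β-lactamase (AmpR) gene and its own promoter. The backbone also carries an f1 phage origin and the remnants of the lacZα/lac promoter-operator region that flanks the pGEM-T cloning site.

The insert is recorded as a 1,105 bp fragment of mouse Gnas, of which the annotated coding portion spans roughly 930 bp. It sits between opposing T7 and SP6 bacteriophage promoters. The Gnas coding sequence is on the strand opposite to the T7 promoter, so transcription from T7 yields RNA complementary to the mRNA, that is, an antisense probe. This fits the depositor's note that the plasmid is linearized with SpeI and transcribed with T7 RNA polymerase to give a run-off transcript. The SP6 promoter on the other side would in principle give the sense strand, though the record does not describe this use. A short annotated match to a hornet peptide next to the insert is most likely a spurious hit in polylinker sequence.

The catalogue lists the total vector size as 1,105 bp, which duplicates the insert size. The sequenced plasmid is 4,106 nt, consistent with a 3 kb backbone plus the insert. The cloning method is not stated. The probe is intended for in situ hybridization, and the associated work concerns mouse olfactory sensory neurons.
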