Features (pLannotate 1.2.2; 14 found; start..end, strand, type, name):
     24..42      +  promoter       T7 promoter: promoter for bacteriophage T7 RNA polymerase
    260..1192    -  CDS            Gnas (fragment): GNAS2_MOUSE - Also known as Gnas1. Experimental evidence at protein level: Swiss-Prot protein existence level 1. Guanine nucleotide-binding proteins (G proteins) function as transducers in numerous signaling pathways controlled by G protein- coupled receptors (GPCRs). Signaling involves the activation of adenylyl cyclases, resulting in increased levels of the signaling molecule cAMP. GNAS functions downstream of several GPCRs, including beta-adrenergic receptors. Stimulates the Ras signaling pathway via RAPGEF2. From Mus musculus (Mouse).
   1206..1259    -  CDS            VESPI_VESMG (fragment): Experimental evidence at protein level: Swiss-Prot protein existence level 1. Shows contractile activity on isolated ileum smooth muscle. From Vespa magnifica (Hornet).
   1271..1289    -  promoter       SP6 promoter: promoter for bacteriophage SP6 RNA polymerase
   1331..1347    -  protein_bind   lac operator: The lac repressor binds to the lac operator to inhibit transcription in E. coli. This inhibition can be relieved by adding lactose or isopropyl-β-D-thiogalactopyranoside (IPTG). lac repressor encoded by lacI
   1355..1385    -  promoter       lac promoter: promoter for the E. coli lac operon
   1400..1421    -  protein_bind   CAP binding site: CAP binding activates transcription in the presence of cAMP. E. coli catabolite activator protein
   1434..1526    -  CDS            lacI (fragment): lac repressor; lacI; The lac repressor binds to the lac operator to inhibit transcription in E. coli. This inhibition can be relieved by adding lactose or isopropyl-β-D-thiogalactopyranoside (IPTG).
   1709..2297    -  rep_origin     ori: high-copy-number ColE1/pMB1/pBR322/pUC origin of replication
   2468..3328    -  CDS            AmpR: β-lactamase; bla; confers resistance to ampicillin, carbenicillin, and related antibiotics
   3329..3433    -  promoter       AmpR promoter: bla
   3460..3510    +  misc_feature   bom (fragment): basis of mobility region from pBR322
   3538..3966    -  rep_origin     f1 ori (sequence partly withheld): f1 bacteriophage origin of replication; arrow indicates direction of (+) strand synthesis
   3970..21      -  CDS            lacZα (fragment) (across the origin): LacZα fragment of β-galactosidase; lacZ fragment
>Addgene plasmid #105483 | pISH-Gnas | addgene full sequence | sequence record 202957 | Addgene NGS Result
GTAAAACGACGGCCAGTGAATTGTAATACGACTCACTATAGGGCGAATTGGGCCCGACGTCGCATGCTCC
CGGCCGCCATGGCCGCGGGATTAAGCAAGGTGTGAAGGGAAGAGGGGTTTTTCAGAATCACTGGGGGAAA
AAGGAAAGGTTGCGGTGTTGATCATGCCCTATGGTGGGTGACCAACTGCTTGTACAATTACGTTTCACTC
TTAATTAATTGTGCTTAAGGCTGAATTAAATTTGGGTGTTCCCTTCTTAGAGCAGCTCGTATTGGCGGAG
ATGCATGCGCTGGATGATGTCACGGCAGTCGTTGAAGACACGGCGGATGTTCTCAGTGTCCACGGCGCAG
GTAAAGTGAGGGTAGCAGTAGTGGCGCCCATCTCCACTAGCAGTGCTGATTCTCAGAAACTCATCCCGAA
TGAAGTACTTGGCCCGGGTCACGCGTGGGTCCTCTCCCGGCTCGGGAGTCGCATCCTCAGGAGTGGTGTA
GCGAGCGAACTCTGAAAAGTAGTCCTCAATCTTCGATTTGCCAGCGAGGACTTTCTCAGCAAGCAGGTCT
TGCTTGTTGAGGAAGAGAATCACAGAGATGGTGCGCAGCCATCTGTTGTTCCAGATGCTCTTGAAGAGGT
TCAGAGCCTCCTGCAGGCGGTTAGTCTGGTTGTCCTCCCGAATGACCATGTTGTAGCTGCTGCTGGCCAC
CACGAAGATGATGGCAGTCACATCATTGAAGCACTGGATCCACTTGCGGCGCTCATCGCGCTGGCCGCCC
ACATCGAACATGTGGAAGTTGACTTTGTCCACCTGGAACTTGGTCTCAAAGATTCCAGAGGTCAGGACAC
GGCAGCGAAGCAGGTCCTGGTCACTTGGCACGTAGTCGGCCTGCTTGATCACATCAATCTTGTCCAGGAA
GTACTGGGCACAGTCAATCAGCTGGTACTCATTGGAGCGCTCGTAGCAGGCACGCACTCCCTCATCCTCC
CACAGAGCCTTGGCATGCTCATAGAATTCAGGTGGGAAGTCAAAGTTCGGCACGTTCATCACGCTCAGAA
TGTAGTCCACTCTGAACTGGTTCTCAGGGTTGGCCAGCTCCACAGGGGGCACCAGGTTGCTCATGGCGGC
CACAATGGTTTCAATGGCCTCCTTCAGGTTGTTTTTGATGTCCTGCACTTTAGTGGCCTTCTCATCTCCG
TTAAACAATCACTAGTGCGGCCGCCTGCAGGTCGACCATATGGGAGAGCTCCCAACGCGTTGGATGCATA
GCTTGAGTATTCTATAGTGTCACCTAAATAGCTTGGCGTAATCATGGTCATAGCTGTTTCCTGTGTGAAA
TTGTTATCCGCTCACAATTCCACACAACATACGAGCCGGAAGCATAAAGTGTAAAGCCTGGGGTGCCTAA
TGAGTGAGCTAACTCACATTAATTGCGTTGCGCTCACTGCCCGCTTTCCAGTCGGGAAACCTGTCGTGCC
AGCTGCATTAATGAATCGGCCAACGCGCGGGGAGAGGCGGTTTGCGTATTGGGCGCTCTTCCGCTTCCTC
GCTCACTGACTCGCTGCGCTCGGTCGTTCGGCTGCGGCGAGCGGTATCAGCTCACTCAAAGGCGGTAATA
CGGTTATCCACAGAATCAGGGGATAACGCAGGAAAGAACATGTGAGCAAAAGGCCAGCAAAAGGCCAGGA
ACCGTAAAAAGGCCGCGTTGCTGGCGTTTTTCCATAGGCTCCGCCCCCCTGACGAGCATCACAAAAATCG
ACGCTCAAGTCAGAGGTGGCGAAACCCGACAGGACTATAAAGATACCAGGCGTTTCCCCCTGGAAGCTCC
CTCGTGCGCTCTCCTGTTCCGACCCTGCCGCTTACCGGATACCTGTCCGCCTTTCTCCCTTCGGGAAGCG
TGGCGCTTTCTCATAGCTCACGCTGTAGGTATCTCAGTTCGGTGTAGGTCGTTCGCTCCAAGCTGGGCTG
TGTGCACGAACCCCCCGTTCAGCCCGACCGCTGCGCCTTATCCGGTAACTATCGTCTTGAGTCCAACCCG
GTAAGACACGACTTATCGCCACTGGCAGCAGCCACTGGTAACAGGATTAGCAGAGCGAGGTATGTAGGCG
GTGCTACAGAGTTCTTGAAGTGGTGGCCTAACTACGGCTACACTAGAAGAACAGTATTTGGTATCTGCGC
TCTGCTGAAGCCAGTTACCTTCGGAAAAAGAGTTGGTAGCTCTTGATCCGGCAAACAAACCACCGCTGGT
AGCGGTGGTTTTTTTGTTTGCAAGCAGCAGATTACGCGCAGAAAAAAAGGATCTCAAGAAGATCCTTTGA
TCTTTTCTACGGGGTCTGACGCTCAGTGGAACGAAAACTCACGTTAAGGGATTTTGGTCATGAGATTATC
AAAAAGGATCTTCACCTAGATCCTTTTAAATTAAAAATGAAGTTTTAAATCAATCTAAAGTATATATGAG
TAAACTTGGTCTGACAGTTACCAATGCTTAATCAGTGAGGCACCTATCTCAGCGATCTGTCTATTTCGTT
CATCCATAGTTGCCTGACTCCCCGTCGTGTAGATAACTACGATACGGGAGGGCTTACCATCTGGCCCCAG
TGCTGCAATGATACCGCGAGACCCACGCTCACCGGCTCCAGATTTATCAGCAATAAACCAGCCAGCCGGA
AGGGCCGAGCGCAGAAGTGGTCCTGCAACTTTATCCGCCTCCATCCAGTCTATTAATTGTTGCCGGGAAG
CTAGAGTAAGTAGTTCGCCAGTTAATAGTTTGCGCAACGTTGTTGCCATTGCTACAGGCATCGTGGTGTC
ACGCTCGTCGTTTGGTATGGCTTCATTCAGCTCCGGTTCCCAACGATCAAGGCGAGTTACATGATCCCCC
ATGTTGTGCAAAAAAGCGGTTAGCTCCTTCGGTCCTCCGATCGTTGTCAGAAGTAAGTTGGCCGCAGTGT
TATCACTCATGGTTATGGCAGCACTGCATAATTCTCTTACTGTCATGCCATCCGTAAGATGCTTTTCTGT
GACTGGTGAGTACTCAACCAAGTCATTCTGAGAATAGTGTATGCGGCGACCGAGTTGCTCTTGCCCGGCG
TCAATACGGGATAATACCGCGCCACATAGCAGAACTTTAAAAGTGCTCATCATTGGAAAACGTTCTTCGG
GGCGAAAACTCTCAAGGATCTTACCGCTGTTGAGATCCAGTTCGATGTAACCCACTCGTGCACCCAACTG
ATCTTCAGCATCTTTTACTTTCACCAGCGTTTCTGGGTGAGCAAAAACAGGAAGGCAAAATGCCGCAAAA
AAGGGAATAAGGGCGACACGGAAATGTTGAATACTCATACTCTTCCTTTTTCAATATTATTGAAGCATTT
ATCAGGGTTATTGTCTCATGAGCGGATACATATTTGAATGTATTTAGAAAAATAAACAAATAGGGGTTCC
GCGCACATTTCCCCGAAAAGTGCCACCTGATGCGGTGTGAAATACCGCACAGATGCGTAAGGAGAAAATA
CCGCATCAGGAAATTGTAAGCGTTAATATTTTGTTAAAATTCGCGTTAAATTTTTGTTAAATCAGCTCAT
TTTTTAACCAATAGGCCGAAATCGGCAAAATCCCTTATAAATCAAAAGAATAGACCGAGATAGGGT
[37 nt withheld, positions 3637-3673]
AAAGAACGTGGACTCCAACGTCAAAGG
[49 nt withheld, positions 3701-3749]
T
[91 nt withheld, positions 3751-3841]
G
[124 nt withheld, positions 3843-3966]
CCATTCGCCATTCAGGCTGCGCAACTGTTGGGAAGGGCGATCGGTGCGGGCCTCTTCGCTATTACGCCAG
CTGGCGAAAGGGGGATGTGCTGCAAGGCGATTAAGTTGGGTAACGCCAGGGTTTTCCCAGTCACGACGTT
