>Addgene plasmid #105483 | pISH-Gnas | depositor partial sequence | sequence record 199701 | insert: sequenced with M13-for primer
TGCTCCCGGCCGCCATGGCCGCGGGATTAAGCAAGGTGTGAAGGGAAGAGGGGTTTTTCAGAATCACTGG
GGGAAAAAGGAAAGGTTGCGGTGTTGATCATGCCCTATGGTGGGTGACCAACTGCTTGTACAATTACGTT
TCACTCTTAATTAATTGTGCTTAAGGCTGAATTAAATTTGGGTGTTCCCTTCTTAGAGCAGCTCGTATTG
GCGGAGATGCATGCGCTGGATGATGTCACGGCAGTCGTTGAAGACACGGCGGATGTTCTCAGTGTCCACG
GCGCAGGTAAAGTGAGGGTAGCAGTAGTGGCGCCCATCTCCACTAGCAGTGCTGATTCTCAGAAACTCAT
CCCGAATGAAGTACTTGGCCCGGGTCACGCGTGGGTCCTCTCCCGGCTCGGGAGTCGCATCCTCAGGAGT
GGTGTAGCGAGCGAACTCTGAAAAGTAGTCCTCAATCTTCGATTTGCCAGCGAGGACTTTCTCAGCAAGC
AGGTCTTGCTTGTTGAGGAAGAGAATCACAGAGATGGTGCGCAGCCATCTGTTGTTCCAGATGCTCTTGA
AGAGGTTCAGAGCCTCCTGCAGGCGGTTAGTCTGGTTGTCCTCCCGAATGACCATGTTGTAGCTGCTGCT
GGCCACCACGAAGATGATGGCAGTCACATCATTGAAGCACTGGATCCACTTGCGGCGCTCATCGCGCTGG
CCGCCCACATCGAACATGTGGAAGTTGACTTTGTCCACCTGGAACTTGGTCTCAAAGATTCCAGAGGTCA
GGACACGGCAGCGAAGCAGGTCCTGGTCACTTGGCACGTAGTCGGCCTGCTTGATCACATCAATCTTGTC
CAGGAAGTACTGGGCACAGTCAATCAGCTGGTACTCATTGGAGCGCTCGTAGCAGGCACGCACTCCCTCA
TCCTCCCACAGAGCCTTGGCATGCTCATAGAATTCAGGTGGGAAGTCAAAGTTCGGCACGTTCATCACGC
TCAGAATGTAGTCCACTCTGAACTGGTTCT
