>Addgene plasmid #105483 | pISH-Gnas | depositor partial sequence | sequence record 199702 | insert: sequenced with M31-rev primer
GCTATGCATCCAACGCGTTGGGAGCTCTCCCATATGGTCGACCTGCAGGCGGCCGCACTAGTGATTGTTT
AACGGAGATGAGAAGGCCACTAAAGTGCAGGACATCAAAAACAACCTGAAGGAGGCCATTGAAACCATTG
TGGCCGCCATGAGCAACCTGGTGCCCCCTGTGGAGCTGGCCAACCCTGAGAACCAGTTCAGAGTGGACTA
CATTCTGAGCGTGATGAACGTGCCGAACTTTGACTTCCCACCTGAATTCTATGAGCATGCCAAGGCTCTG
TGGGAGGATGAGGGAGTGCGTGCCTGCTACGAGCGCTCCAATGAGTACCAGCTGATTGACTGTGCCCAGT
ACTTCCTGGACAAGATTGATGTGATCAAGCAGGCCGACTACGTGCCAAGTGACCAGGACCTGCTTCGCTG
CCGTGTCCTGACCTCTGGAATCTTTGAGACCAAGTTCCAGGTGGACAAAGTCAACTTCCACATGTTCGAT
GTGGGCGGCCAGCGCGATGAGCGCCGCAAGTGGATCCAGTGCTTCAATGATGTGACTGCCATCATCTTCG
TGGTGGCCAGCAGCAGCTACAACATGGTCATTCGGGAGGACAACCAGACTAACCGCCTGCAGGAGGCTCT
GAACCTCTTCAAGAGCATCTGGAACAACAGATGGCTGCGCACCATCTCTGTGATTCTCTTCCTCAACAAG
CAAGACCTGCTTGCTGAGAAAGTCCTCGCTGGCAAATCGAAGATTGAGGACTACTTTTCAGAGTTCGCTC
GCTACACCACTCCTGAGGATGCGACTCCCGAGCCGGGAGAGGACCCACGCGTGACCCGGGCCAAGTACTT
CATTCGGGATGAGTTTCTGAGAATCAGCACTGCTAGTGGAGATGGGCGCCACTACTGCTACCCTCACTTT
ACCTGCGCCGTGGACACTGAGAACATCCGCCGTGTCTTCA
